Addgene plasmid #38895: TWF2
Purpose: Bacterial expression for structure determination; may not be full ORF
Depositing lab: Nicola Burgess-Brown. Depositing organization: University of Oxford.
Backbone
  Vector backbone: pNIC28-Bsa4
  Backbone manufacturer: SGC
  Vector type: Bacterial Expression
Growth in bacteria
  Bacterial resistance: Kanamycin, 50 μg/mL
  Growth temperature: 37°C
  Growth strain: Mach1
  Copy number: Low Copy
Gene/Insert
  Gene/Insert name: TWF2 (alt names: PTK9L protein tyrosine kinase 9-like (A6-related protein); PDB:2VAC)
  Species: H. sapiens (human)
  Insert size (bp): 483
  Entrez Gene: TWF2 (a.k.a. MSTP011, A6RP, A6r, PTK9L)
  Tag / fusion protein: His Tev (N terminal on insert)
  Cloning method: Ligation Independent Cloning
  Sequencing primers: 5′ T7; 3′ T7-term
Terms and licenses: Academic/Nonprofit Terms; Industry Terms: Not Available to Industry
How to cite: TWF2 was a gift from Nicola Burgess-Brown (Addgene plasmid # 38895 ; http://n2t.net/addgene:38895 ; RRID:Addgene_38895)
