[The description below was written by a language model from this plasmid's Addgene catalogue record.]
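Description:
TWF2 is a bacterial expression plasmid built on the pNIC28-Bsa4 backbone from the SGC, a vector designed for ligation-independent cloning and recombinant protein production in E. coli. It is maintained as a low-copy plasmid under kanamycin selection. The record does not include a feature table, so the origin of replication and the promoter are not explicitly listed. The recommended sequencing primers (T7 forward and T7 terminator) do indicate that the insert sits between T7 promoter and terminator regions, an arrangement that normally drives expression in hosts supplying T7 RNA polymerase.

The insert is a 483 bp fragment of human TWF2 (twinfilin-2, also known as PTK9L or A6-related protein), introduced by ligation-independent cloning. The record cautions that the insert may not be the full open reading frame, and its short length is consistent with a domain-sized construct chosen for crystallisation rather than the whole protein. An alternative name in the record points to an associated Protein Data Bank structure entry. The coding sequence is fused at its N terminus to a histidine tag followed by a TEV protease recognition site. The tag allows capture of the protein by immobilised metal affinity chromatography, and TEV cleavage then removes it to leave a near-native polypeptide.

The stated purpose is bacterial expression for structure determination. The plasmid is therefore suited to producing purified TWF2 fragment for crystallography or for related biophysical and biochemical work.
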