>Addgene plasmid #38895 | TWF2 | depositor partial sequence | sequence record 48953 | TWF2 sequence 483 bps
ATGCACCATCATCATCATCATTCTTCTGGTGTAGATCTGGGTACCGAGAACCTGTACTTCCAATCCATGG
GCATCCACGCCACGGAAGAGCTGAAGGAATTCTTTGCCAAGGCACGGGCTGGCTCTGTGCGGCTCATCAA
GGTTGTGATTGAGGACGAGCAGCTCGTGCTGGGTGCCTCGCAGGAGCCAGTAGGCCGCTGGGATCAGGAC
TATGACAGGGCCGTGCTGCCACTGCTGGACGCCCAGCAGCCCTGCTACCTGCTCTACCGCCTCGACTCAC
AGAATGCTCAGGGCTTCGAATGGCTCTTCCTCGCCTGGTCGCCTGATAACTCCCCCGTGCGGCTGAAGAT
GCTGTACGCGGCCACGCGGGCCACAGTGAAAAAGGAGTTTGGAGGTGGCCACATCAAGGATGAGCTCTTC
GGGACTGTGAAGGATGACCTCTCTTTTGCTGGGTACCAGAAACACTGACAGTAAAGGTGGATA
