>Addgene plasmid #38895 | TWF2 | addgene partial sequence | sequence record 51220 | T7 5'-TAATACGACTCACTATAGGG-3'
AATATTTTGTTTACTTTAAGAAGGAGATATACATATGCACCATCATCATCATCATTCTTCTGGTGTAGAT
CTGGGTACCGAGAACCTGTACTTCCAATCCATGGGCATCCACGCCACGGAAGAGCTGAAGGAATTCTTTG
CCAAGGCACGGGCTGGCTCTGTGCGGCTCATCAAGGTTGTGATTGAGGACGAGCAGCTCGTGCTGGGTGC
CTCGCAGGAGCCAGTAGGCCGCTGGGATCAGGACTATGACAGGGCCGTGCTGCCACTGCTGGACGCCCAG
CAGCCCTGCTACCTGCTCTACCGCCTCGACTCACAGAATGCTCAGGGCTTCGAATGGCTCTTCCTCGCCT
GGTCGCCTGATAACTCCCCCGTGCGGCTGAAGATGCTGTACGCGGCCACGCGGGCCACAGTGAAAAAGGA
GTTTGGAGGTGGCCACATCAAGGATGAGCTCTTCGGGACTGTGAAGGATGACCTCTCTTTTGCTGGGTAC
CAGAAACACTGACAGTAAAGGTGGATACGGATCCGAATTCGAGCTCCGTCGACAAGCTTGCGGCCGCACT
CGAGCACCACCACCACCACCACTGAGATCCGGCTGCTAACAAAGCCCGAAAGGAAGCTGAGTTGGCTGCT
GCCACCGCTGAGCAATAACTAGCATAACCCCTTGGGGCCTCTAAACGGGTCTTGAGGGGTTTTTTGCTGA
AAGGAGGAACTATATCCGGATTGGCGAATGGG
[124 nt withheld, positions 733-856]
CGCCG
[41 nt withheld, positions 862-902]
T
